Addgene plasmid #207607: 3xMS2 TR knockin sgRNA 1
Purpose: sgRNA for homology directed repair insertion of 3xMS2-TR-100-PURO into the endogenous TR locus
Depositing lab: Jens Schmidt. Depositing organization: Michigan State University. Publication: TCAB1 prevents nucleolar accumulation of the telomerase RNA to facilitate telomerase assembly. Klump BM, Perez GI, Patrick EM, Adams-Boone K, Cohen SB, Han L, Yu K, Schmidt JC. Cell Rep. 2023 Jun 1;42(6):112577. doi: 10.1016/j.celrep.2023.112577. PubMed 37267110.
Backbone
  Vector backbone: pX330 Addgene #42230
  Total vector size (bp): 8500
  Vector type: Mammalian Expression
Growth in bacteria
  Bacterial resistance: Ampicillin, 100 μg/mL
  Growth temperature: 37°C
  Growth strain: DH5alpha
  Copy number: High Copy
Gene/Insert
  Gene/Insert name: cgactcgcccggcagcgcac
  Species: H. sapiens (human)
  Promoter: CMV and U6
  Tag / fusion protein: None
  Cloning method: Restriction Enzyme; 5′ cloning site BbsI (unknown if destroyed); 3′ cloning site BbsI (unknown if destroyed)
  Sequencing primers: 5′ U6 forward
Terms and licenses: Academic/Nonprofit Terms; Industry Terms: Not Available to Industry
How to cite: 3xMS2 TR knockin sgRNA 1 was a gift from Jens Schmidt (Addgene plasmid # 207607 ; http://n2t.net/addgene:207607 ; RRID:Addgene_207607)
