[The description below was written by a language model from this plasmid's Addgene catalogue record and pLannotate feature annotations shown in this document.]
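Description:
3xMS2 TR knockin sgRNA 1 is a mammalian expression plasmid of about 8.5 kb built on the pX330 backbone, an all-in-one CRISPR vector that delivers both a single guide RNA and Streptococcus pyogenes Cas9 from one plasmid. It is propagated in E. coli as a high-copy plasmid through a ColE1/pUC-type origin and selected with ampicillin via the β-lactamase gene. An f1 phage origin and a single annotated AAV2 inverted terminal repeat are also present as backbone elements, along with small bom and rop fragments that appear to be backbone remnants. No mammalian selection marker is annotated on the plasmid itself.

The insert is a 20-nucleotide human-targeting spacer cloned through the BbsI sites, placing it between the human U6 RNA polymerase III promoter and the S. pyogenes gRNA scaffold so that a complete sgRNA is transcribed. The second expression unit drives Cas9. The catalogue lists the promoter as CMV, while the feature table shows it to be a hybrid of the CMV enhancer, the chicken β-actin promoter and a hybrid intron. The Cas9 coding sequence is annotated in two contiguous parts that together span the full-length protein, followed by a C-terminal nucleoplasmin nuclear localization signal and a bovine growth hormone polyadenylation signal.

According to the record, the guide directs Cas9 cleavage at the endogenous telomerase RNA (TR) locus in human cells to stimulate homology-directed repair, inserting a 3xMS2-TR-100-PURO cassette. That donor template is not part of this plasmid and would be supplied separately. The "sgRNA 1" name suggests it is one of a set of guides for this knock-in.
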