Features (pLannotate 1.2.2; 18 found; start..end, strand, type, name):
      6..246     +  promoter       U6 promoter: RNA polymerase III promoter for human U6 snRNA
    276..351     +  misc_RNA       gRNA scaffold: guide RNA scaffold for the Streptococcus pyogenes CRISPR/Cas9 system
    358..401     +  misc_RNA       gRNA scaffold (fragment): guide RNA scaffold for the Streptococcus pyogenes CRISPR/Cas9 system
    448..733     +  enhancer       CMV enhancer: human cytomegalovirus immediate early enhancer; contains an 18-bp deletion relative to the standard CMV enhancer
    735..1011    +  promoter       chicken β-actin promoter: No description available
   1012..1239    +  intron         hybrid intron: hybrid between chicken β-actin (CBA) and minute virus of mice (MMV) introns (Gray et al., 2011)
   1377..2978    +  CDS            Cas9(N): N-terminal portion of Streptococcus pyogenes Cas9 (Zetsche et al., 2015)
   2979..5477    +  CDS            Cas9(C): C-terminal portion of Streptococcus pyogenes Cas9 (Zetsche et al., 2015)
   5478..5525    +  CDS            nucleoplasmin NLS: bipartite nuclear localization signal from nucleoplasmin
   5559..5670    +  polyA_signal   bGH poly(A) signal: bovine growth hormone polyadenylation signal
   5775..5915    +  repeat_region  AAV2 ITR: inverted terminal repeat of adeno-associated virus serotype 2 inverted
   5920..5971    -  misc_feature   bom (fragment): basis of mobility region from pBR322
   5990..6445    +  rep_origin     f1 ori (sequence partly withheld): f1 bacteriophage origin of replication; arrow indicates direction of (+) strand synthesis
   6446..6495    -  misc_feature   bom (fragment): basis of mobility region from pBR322
   6597..6632    -  CDS            rop (fragment): Rop protein, which maintains plasmids at low copy number; rop
   6727..6831    +  promoter       AmpR promoter: bla
   6832..7692    +  CDS            AmpR: β-lactamase; bla; confers resistance to ampicillin, carbenicillin, and related antibiotics
   7863..8451    +  rep_origin     ori: high-copy-number ColE1/pMB1/pBR322/pUC origin of replication
>Addgene plasmid #207607 | 3xMS2 TR knockin sgRNA 1 | addgene full sequence | sequence record 430974 | Addgene NGS Result
CATGTGAGGGCCTATTTCCCATGATTCCTTCATATTTGCATATACGATACAAGGCTGTTAGAGAGATAAT
TGGAATTAATTTGACTGTAAACACAAAGATATTAGTACAAAATACGTGACGTAGAAAGTAATAATTTCTT
GGGTAGTTTGCAGTTTTAAAATTATGTTTTAAAATGGACTATCATATGCTTACCGTAACTTGAAAGTATT
TCGATTTCTTGGCTTTATATATCTTGTGGAAAGGACGAAACACCGCGACTCGCCCGGCAGCGCACGTTTT
AGAGCTAGAAATAGCAAGTTAAAATAAGGCTAGTCCGTTATCAACTTGAAAAAGTGGCACCGAGTCGGTG
CTTTTTTGTTTTAGAGCTAGAAATAGCAAGTTAAAATAAGGCTAGTCCGTTTTTAGCGCGTGCGCCAATT
CTGCAGACAAATGGCTCTAGAGGTACCCGTTACATAACTTACGGTAAATGGCCCGCCTGGCTGACCGCCC
AACGACCCCCGCCCATTGACGTCAATAGTAACGCCAATAGGGACTTTCCATTGACGTCAATGGGTGGAGT
ATTTACGGTAAACTGCCCACTTGGCAGTACATCAAGTGTATCATATGCCAAGTACGCCCCCTATTGACGT
CAATGACGGTAAATGGCCCGCCTGGCATTGTGCCCAGTACATGACCTTATGGGACTTTCCTACTTGGCAG
TACATCTACGTATTAGTCATCGCTATTACCATGGTCGAGGTGAGCCCCACGTTCTGCTTCACTCTCCCCA
TCTCCCCCCCCTCCCCACCCCCAATTTTGTATTTATTTATTTTTTAATTATTTTGTGCAGCGATGGGGGC
GGGGGGGGGGGGGGGCGGGCGCCAGGCGGGGCGGGGCGGGGCGAGGGGCGGGGCGGGGCGAGGCGGAGAG
GTGCGGCGGCAGCCAATCAGAGCGGCGCGCTCCGAAAGTTTCCTTTTATGGCGAGGCGGCGGCGGCGGCG
GCCCTATAAAAAGCGAAGCGCGCGGCGGGCGGGAGTCGCTGCGCGCTGCCTTCGCCCCGTGCCCCGCTCC
GCCGCCGCCTCGCGCCGCCCGCCCCGGCTCTGACTGACCGCGTTACTCCCACAGGTGAGCGGGCGGGACG
GCCCTTCTCCTCCGGGCTGTAATTAGCTGAGCAAGAGGTAAGGGTTTAAGGGATGGTTGGTTGGTGGGGT
ATTAATGTTTAATTACCTGGAGCACCTGCCTGAAATCACTTTTTTTCAGGTTGGACCGGTGCCACCATGG
ACTATAAGGACCACGACGGAGACTACAAGGATCATGATATTGATTACAAAGACGATGACGATAAGATGGC
CCCAAAGAAGAAGCGGAAGGTCGGTATCCACGGAGTCCCAGCAGCCGACAAGAAGTACAGCATCGGCCTG
GACATCGGCACCAACTCTGTGGGCTGGGCCGTGATCACCGACGAGTACAAGGTGCCCAGCAAGAAATTCA
AGGTGCTGGGCAACACCGACCGGCACAGCATCAAGAAGAACCTGATCGGAGCCCTGCTGTTCGACAGCGG
CGAAACAGCCGAGGCCACCCGGCTGAAGAGAACCGCCAGAAGAAGATACACCAGACGGAAGAACCGGATC
TGCTATCTGCAAGAGATCTTCAGCAACGAGATGGCCAAGGTGGACGACAGCTTCTTCCACAGACTGGAAG
AGTCCTTCCTGGTGGAAGAGGATAAGAAGCACGAGCGGCACCCCATCTTCGGCAACATCGTGGACGAGGT
GGCCTACCACGAGAAGTACCCCACCATCTACCACCTGAGAAAGAAACTGGTGGACAGCACCGACAAGGCC
GACCTGCGGCTGATCTATCTGGCCCTGGCCCACATGATCAAGTTCCGGGGCCACTTCCTGATCGAGGGCG
ACCTGAACCCCGACAACAGCGACGTGGACAAGCTGTTCATCCAGCTGGTGCAGACCTACAACCAGCTGTT
CGAGGAAAACCCCATCAACGCCAGCGGCGTGGACGCCAAGGCCATCCTGTCTGCCAGACTGAGCAAGAGC
AGACGGCTGGAAAATCTGATCGCCCAGCTGCCCGGCGAGAAGAAGAATGGCCTGTTCGGAAACCTGATTG
CCCTGAGCCTGGGCCTGACCCCCAACTTCAAGAGCAACTTCGACCTGGCCGAGGATGCCAAACTGCAGCT
GAGCAAGGACACCTACGACGACGACCTGGACAACCTGCTGGCCCAGATCGGCGACCAGTACGCCGACCTG
TTTCTGGCCGCCAAGAACCTGTCCGACGCCATCCTGCTGAGCGACATCCTGAGAGTGAACACCGAGATCA
CCAAGGCCCCCCTGAGCGCCTCTATGATCAAGAGATACGACGAGCACCACCAGGACCTGACCCTGCTGAA
AGCTCTCGTGCGGCAGCAGCTGCCTGAGAAGTACAAAGAGATTTTCTTCGACCAGAGCAAGAACGGCTAC
GCCGGCTACATTGACGGCGGAGCCAGCCAGGAAGAGTTCTACAAGTTCATCAAGCCCATCCTGGAAAAGA
TGGACGGCACCGAGGAACTGCTCGTGAAGCTGAACAGAGAGGACCTGCTGCGGAAGCAGCGGACCTTCGA
CAACGGCAGCATCCCCCACCAGATCCACCTGGGAGAGCTGCACGCCATTCTGCGGCGGCAGGAAGATTTT
TACCCATTCCTGAAGGACAACCGGGAAAAGATCGAGAAGATCCTGACCTTCCGCATCCCCTACTACGTGG
GCCCTCTGGCCAGGGGAAACAGCAGATTCGCCTGGATGACCAGAAAGAGCGAGGAAACCATCACCCCCTG
GAACTTCGAGGAAGTGGTGGACAAGGGCGCTTCCGCCCAGAGCTTCATCGAGCGGATGACCAACTTCGAT
AAGAACCTGCCCAACGAGAAGGTGCTGCCCAAGCACAGCCTGCTGTACGAGTACTTCACCGTGTATAACG
AGCTGACCAAAGTGAAATACGTGACCGAGGGAATGAGAAAGCCCGCCTTCCTGAGCGGCGAGCAGAAAAA
GGCCATCGTGGACCTGCTGTTCAAGACCAACCGGAAAGTGACCGTGAAGCAGCTGAAAGAGGACTACTTC
AAGAAAATCGAGTGCTTCGACTCCGTGGAAATCTCCGGCGTGGAAGATCGGTTCAACGCCTCCCTGGGCA
CATACCACGATCTGCTGAAAATTATCAAGGACAAGGACTTCCTGGACAATGAGGAAAACGAGGACATTCT
GGAAGATATCGTGCTGACCCTGACACTGTTTGAGGACAGAGAGATGATCGAGGAACGGCTGAAAACCTAT
GCCCACCTGTTCGACGACAAAGTGATGAAGCAGCTGAAGCGGCGGAGATACACCGGCTGGGGCAGGCTGA
GCCGGAAGCTGATCAACGGCATCCGGGACAAGCAGTCCGGCAAGACAATCCTGGATTTCCTGAAGTCCGA
CGGCTTCGCCAACAGAAACTTCATGCAGCTGATCCACGACGACAGCCTGACCTTTAAAGAGGACATCCAG
AAAGCCCAGGTGTCCGGCCAGGGCGATAGCCTGCACGAGCACATTGCCAATCTGGCCGGCAGCCCCGCCA
TTAAGAAGGGCATCCTGCAGACAGTGAAGGTGGTGGACGAGCTCGTGAAAGTGATGGGCCGGCACAAGCC
CGAGAACATCGTGATCGAAATGGCCAGAGAGAACCAGACCACCCAGAAGGGACAGAAGAACAGCCGCGAG
AGAATGAAGCGGATCGAAGAGGGCATCAAAGAGCTGGGCAGCCAGATCCTGAAAGAACACCCCGTGGAAA
ACACCCAGCTGCAGAACGAGAAGCTGTACCTGTACTACCTGCAGAATGGGCGGGATATGTACGTGGACCA
GGAACTGGACATCAACCGGCTGTCCGACTACGATGTGGACCATATCGTGCCTCAGAGCTTTCTGAAGGAC
GACTCCATCGACAACAAGGTGCTGACCAGAAGCGACAAGAACCGGGGCAAGAGCGACAACGTGCCCTCCG
AAGAGGTCGTGAAGAAGATGAAGAACTACTGGCGGCAGCTGCTGAACGCCAAGCTGATTACCCAGAGAAA
GTTCGACAATCTGACCAAGGCCGAGAGAGGCGGCCTGAGCGAACTGGATAAGGCCGGCTTCATCAAGAGA
CAGCTGGTGGAAACCCGGCAGATCACAAAGCACGTGGCACAGATCCTGGACTCCCGGATGAACACTAAGT
ACGACGAGAATGACAAGCTGATCCGGGAAGTGAAAGTGATCACCCTGAAGTCCAAGCTGGTGTCCGATTT
CCGGAAGGATTTCCAGTTTTACAAAGTGCGCGAGATCAACAACTACCACCACGCCCACGACGCCTACCTG
AACGCCGTCGTGGGAACCGCCCTGATCAAAAAGTACCCTAAGCTGGAAAGCGAGTTCGTGTACGGCGACT
ACAAGGTGTACGACGTGCGGAAGATGATCGCCAAGAGCGAGCAGGAAATCGGCAAGGCTACCGCCAAGTA
CTTCTTCTACAGCAACATCATGAACTTTTTCAAGACCGAGATTACCCTGGCCAACGGCGAGATCCGGAAG
CGGCCTCTGATCGAGACAAACGGCGAAACCGGGGAGATCGTGTGGGATAAGGGCCGGGATTTTGCCACCG
TGCGGAAAGTGCTGAGCATGCCCCAAGTGAATATCGTGAAAAAGACCGAGGTGCAGACAGGCGGCTTCAG
CAAAGAGTCTATCCTGCCCAAGAGGAACAGCGATAAGCTGATCGCCAGAAAGAAGGACTGGGACCCTAAG
AAGTACGGCGGCTTCGACAGCCCCACCGTGGCCTATTCTGTGCTGGTGGTGGCCAAAGTGGAAAAGGGCA
AGTCCAAGAAACTGAAGAGTGTGAAAGAGCTGCTGGGGATCACCATCATGGAAAGAAGCAGCTTCGAGAA
GAATCCCATCGACTTTCTGGAAGCCAAGGGCTACAAAGAAGTGAAAAAGGACCTGATCATCAAGCTGCCT
AAGTACTCCCTGTTCGAGCTGGAAAACGGCCGGAAGAGAATGCTGGCCTCTGCCGGCGAACTGCAGAAGG
GAAACGAACTGGCCCTGCCCTCCAAATATGTGAACTTCCTGTACCTGGCCAGCCACTATGAGAAGCTGAA
GGGCTCCCCCGAGGATAATGAGCAGAAACAGCTGTTTGTGGAACAGCACAAGCACTACCTGGACGAGATC
ATCGAGCAGATCAGCGAGTTCTCCAAGAGAGTGATCCTGGCCGACGCTAATCTGGACAAAGTGCTGTCCG
CCTACAACAAGCACCGGGATAAGCCCATCAGAGAGCAGGCCGAGAATATCATCCACCTGTTTACCCTGAC
CAATCTGGGAGCCCCTGCCGCCTTCAAGTACTTTGACACCACCATCGACCGGAAGAGGTACACCAGCACC
AAAGAGGTGCTGGACGCCACCCTGATCCACCAGAGCATCACCGGCCTGTACGAGACACGGATCGACCTGT
CTCAGCTGGGAGGCGACAAAAGGCCGGCGGCCACGAAAAAGGCCGGCCAGGCAAAAAAGAAAAAGTAAGA
ATTCCTAGAGCTCGCTGATCAGCCTCGACTGTGCCTTCTAGTTGCCAGCCATCTGTTGTTTGCCCCTCCC
CCGTGCCTTCCTTGACCCTGGAAGGTGCCACTCCCACTGTCCTTTCCTAATAAAATGAGGAAATTGCATC
GCATTGTCTGAGTAGGTGTCATTCTATTCTGGGGGGTGGGGTGGGGCAGGACAGCAAGGGGGAGGATTGG
GAAGAGAATAGCAGGCATGCTGGGGAGCGGCCGCAGGAACCCCTAGTGATGGAGTTGGCCACTCCCTCTC
TGCGCGCTCGCTCGCTCACTGAGGCCGGGCGACCAAAGGTCGCCCGACGCCCGGGCTTTGCCCGGGCGGC
CTCAGTGAGCGAGCGAGCGCGCAGCTGCCTGCAGGGGCGCCTGATGCGGTATTTTCTCCTTACGCATCTG
TGCGGTATTTCACACCGCATA
[95 nt withheld, positions 5972-6066]
T
[46 nt withheld, positions 6068-6113]
C
[141 nt withheld, positions 6115-6255]
CCTTTGACGTTGGAGTCCACGTTCTTT
[37 nt withheld, positions 6283-6319]
ACTCTATCTCGGGCTATTCTTTTGATTTATAAGGGATTTTGCCGATTTCGGTCTATTGGTTAAAAAATGA
GCTGATTTAACAAAAATTTAACGCGAATTTTAACAAAATATTAACGTTTACAATTTTATGGTGCACTCTC
AGTACAATCTGCTCTGATGCCGCATAGTTAAGCCAGCCCCGACACCCGCCAACACCCGCTGACGCGCCCT
GACGGGCTTGTCTGCTCCCGGCATCCGCTTACAGACAAGCTGTGACCGTCTCCGGGAGCTGCATGTGTCA
GAGGTTTTCACCGTCATCACCGAAACGCGCGAGACGAAAGGGCCTCGTGATACGCCTATTTTTATAGGTT
AATGTCATGATAATAATGGTTTCTTAGACGTCAGGTGGCACTTTTCGGGGAAATGTGCGCGGAACCCCTA
TTTGTTTATTTTTCTAAATACATTCAAATATGTATCCGCTCATGAGACAATAACCCTGATAAATGCTTCA
ATAATATTGAAAAAGGAAGAGTATGAGTATTCAACATTTCCGTGTCGCCCTTATTCCCTTTTTTGCGGCA
TTTTGCCTTCCTGTTTTTGCTCACCCAGAAACGCTGGTGAAAGTAAAAGATGCTGAAGATCAGTTGGGTG
CACGAGTGGGTTACATCGAACTGGATCTCAACAGCGGTAAGATCCTTGAGAGTTTTCGCCCCGAAGAACG
TTTTCCAATGATGAGCACTTTTAAAGTTCTGCTATGTGGCGCGGTATTATCCCGTATTGACGCCGGGCAA
GAGCAACTCGGTCGCCGCATACACTATTCTCAGAATGACTTGGTTGAGTACTCACCAGTCACAGAAAAGC
ATCTTACGGATGGCATGACAGTAAGAGAATTATGCAGTGCTGCCATAACCATGAGTGATAACACTGCGGC
CAACTTACTTCTGACAACGATCGGAGGACCGAAGGAGCTAACCGCTTTTTTGCACAACATGGGGGATCAT
GTAACTCGCCTTGATCGTTGGGAACCGGAGCTGAATGAAGCCATACCAAACGACGAGCGTGACACCACGA
TGCCTGTAGCAATGGCAACAACGTTGCGCAAACTATTAACTGGCGAACTACTTACTCTAGCTTCCCGGCA
ACAATTAATAGACTGGATGGAGGCGGATAAAGTTGCAGGACCACTTCTGCGCTCGGCCCTTCCGGCTGGC
TGGTTTATTGCTGATAAATCTGGAGCCGGTGAGCGTGGAAGCCGCGGTATCATTGCAGCACTGGGGCCAG
ATGGTAAGCCCTCCCGTATCGTAGTTATCTACACGACGGGGAGTCAGGCAACTATGGATGAACGAAATAG
ACAGATCGCTGAGATAGGTGCCTCACTGATTAAGCATTGGTAACTGTCAGACCAAGTTTACTCATATATA
CTTTAGATTGATTTAAAACTTCATTTTTAATTTAAAAGGATCTAGGTGAAGATCCTTTTTGATAATCTCA
TGACCAAAATCCCTTAACGTGAGTTTTCGTTCCACTGAGCGTCAGACCCCGTAGAAAAGATCAAAGGATC
TTCTTGAGATCCTTTTTTTCTGCGCGTAATCTGCTGCTTGCAAACAAAAAAACCACCGCTACCAGCGGTG
GTTTGTTTGCCGGATCAAGAGCTACCAACTCTTTTTCCGAAGGTAACTGGCTTCAGCAGAGCGCAGATAC
CAAATACTGTTCTTCTAGTGTAGCCGTAGTTAGGCCACCACTTCAAGAACTCTGTAGCACCGCCTACATA
CCTCGCTCTGCTAATCCTGTTACCAGTGGCTGCTGCCAGTGGCGATAAGTCGTGTCTTACCGGGTTGGAC
TCAAGACGATAGTTACCGGATAAGGCGCAGCGGTCGGGCTGAACGGGGGGTTCGTGCACACAGCCCAGCT
TGGAGCGAACGACCTACACCGAACTGAGATACCTACAGCGTGAGCTATGAGAAAGCGCCACGCTTCCCGA
AGGGAGAAAGGCGGACAGGTATCCGGTAAGCGGCAGGGTCGGAACAGGAGAGCGCACGAGGGAGCTTCCA
GGGGGAAACGCCTGGTATCTTTATAGTCCTGTCGGGTTTCGCCACCTCTGACTTGAGCGTCGATTTTTGT
GATGCTCGTCAGGGGGGCGGAGCCTATGGAAAAACGCCAGCAACGCGGCCTTTTTACGGTTCCTGGCCTT
TTGCTGGCCTTTTGCTCA
